LOCUS       pCAG-henAsCas12a 8890 bp ds-DNA circular SYN 06-JUL-2018
DEFINITION  CAG promoter expression plasmid for human codon optimized
            enCas12a(E174R/S542R/K548R) nuclease with C-terminal NLS and HA tag
            .
ACCESSION
VERSION     .
KEYWORDS    SQT1659.
SOURCE
  ORGANISM  .
REFERENCE   1 (bases 1 to 8890)
  AUTHORS   Kleinstiver, BP, Tsai, SQ, Prew, MS, Nguyen, NT, Welch, MM, Lopez,
            JM, McCaw, ZR, Aryee, MJ, Joung and JK
  TITLE     Genome-wide specificities of CRISPR-Cas Cpf1 nucleases in human
            cells.
  JOURNAL   Nat Biotechnol. 2016 Jun 27. doi: 10.1038/nbt.3620.
  PUBMED    27347757
REFERENCE   2 (bases 1 to 8890)
  AUTHORS   .
  TITLE     Direct Submission
  JOURNAL   Exported Jan 10, 2018 from SnapGene Server 1.1.58
            http://www.snapgene.com
FEATURES             Location/Qualifiers
     source          1..8890
                     /organism="synthetic DNA construct"
                     /mol_type="other DNA"
     enhancer        4..383
                     /note="human cytomegalovirus immediate early enhancer"
                     /label="CMV enhancer"
     promoter        386..661
                     /label="chicken beta-actin promoter"
     intron          662..1670
                     /note="chimera between introns from chicken beta-actin and
                     rabbit beta-globin"
                     /label="chimeric intron"
     source          <1769..>5689
                     /organism="synthetic DNA construct"
                     /mol_type="other DNA"
     CDS             1769..5689
                     /codon_start=1
                     /product="Engineered CRISPR-associated protein from
                     Acidaminococcus sp. BV3L6 with residue substitutions
                     E174R/S542RK/548R"
                     /modified_by="User"
                     /label="Human codon optimized AsCas12a(E174R/S542R/K548R)"
     misc_marker     2288..2290
                     /created_by="User"
                     /label="E174R"
     misc_marker     3392..3394
                     /created_by="User"
                     /label="S542R"
     misc_marker     3410..3412
                     /created_by="User"
                     /label="K548R"
     regulatory      5409..5418
                     /regulatory_class="other"
                     /note="vertebrate consensus sequence for strong initiation
                     of translation (Kozak, 1987)"
     CDS             5690..5737
                     /codon_start=1
                     /product="bipartite nuclear localization signal from
                     nucleoplasmin"
                     /translation="KRPAATKKAGQAKKKK"
                     /label="nucleoplasmin NLS"
     CDS             5744..5824
                     /codon_start=1
                     /product="three tandem HA epitope tags"
                     /translation="YPYDVPDYAYPYDVPDYAYPYDVPDYA"
                     /label="3xHA"
     polyA_site      5979..6034
                     /note="rabbit beta-globin polyadenylation signal"
                     /label="-beta-globin poly(A) signal"
     protein_bind    6417..6433
                     /bound_moiety="lac repressor encoded by lacI"
                     /note="The lac repressor binds to the lac operator to
                     inhibit transcription in E. coli. This inhibition can be
                     relieved by adding lactose or
                     isopropyl-beta-D-thiogalactopyranoside (IPTG)."
                     /label="lac operator"
     promoter        complement(6441..6471)
                     /note="promoter for the E. coli lac operon"
                     /label="lac promoter"
     protein_bind    6486..6507
                     /bound_moiety="E. coli catabolite activator protein"
                     /note="CAP binding activates transcription in the presence
                     of cAMP."
                     /label="CAP binding site"
     promoter        6566..6761
                     /note="SV40 early promoter"
                     /label="SV40 promoter"
     rep_origin      6612..6747
                     /note="SV40 origin of replication"
                     /label="SV40 ori"
     polyA_signal    6767..6901
                     /note="SV40 polyadenylation signal"
                     /label="SV40 poly(A) signal"
     rep_origin      complement(7140..7728)
                     /direction="LEFT"
                     /note="high-copy-number ColE1/pMB1/pBR322/pUC origin of
                     replication"
                     /label="ori"
     CDS             complement(7899..8759)
                     /codon_start=1
                     /gene="bla"
                     /product="beta-lactamase"
                     /note="confers resistance to ampicillin, carbenicillin, and
                     related antibiotics"
                     /translation="MSIQHFRVALIPFFAAFCLPVFAHPETLVKVKDAEDQLGARVGYI
                     ELDLNSGKILESFRPEERFPMMSTFKVLLCGAVLSRIDAGQEQLGRRIHYSQNDLVEYS
                     PVTEKHLTDGMTVRELCSAAITMSDNTAANLLLTTIGGPKELTAFLHNMGDHVTRLDRW
                     EPELNEAIPNDERDTTMPVAMATTLRKLLTGELLTLASRQQLIDWMEADKVAGPLLRSA
                     LPAGWFIADKSGAGERGSRGIIAALGPDGKPSRIVVIYTTGSQATMDERNRQIAEIGAS
                     LIKHW"
                     /label="AmpR"
     promoter        complement(8760..8864)
                     /gene="bla"
                     /label="AmpR promoter"
ORIGIN
        1 gtcgacattg attattgact agttattaat agtaatcaat tacggggtca ttagttcata
       61 gcccatatat ggagttccgc gttacataac ttacggtaaa tggcccgcct ggctgaccgc
      121 ccaacgaccc ccgcccattg acgtcaataa tgacgtatgt tcccatagta acgccaatag
      181 ggactttcca ttgacgtcaa tgggtggact atttacggta aactgcccac ttggcagtac
      241 atcaagtgta tcatatgcca agtacgcccc ctattgacgt caatgacggt aaatggcccg
      301 cctggcatta tgcccagtac atgaccttat gggactttcc tacttggcag tacatctacg
      361 tattagtcat cgctattacc atgggtcgag gtgagcccca cgttctgctt cactctcccc
      421 atctcccccc cctccccacc cccaattttg tatttattta ttttttaatt attttgtgca
      481 gcgatggggg cggggggggg gggggcgcgc gccaggcggg gcggggcggg gcgaggggcg
      541 gggcggggcg aggcggagag gtgcggcggc agccaatcag agcggcgcgc tccgaaagtt
      601 tccttttatg gcgaggcggc ggcggcggcg gccctataaa aagcgaagcg cgcggcgggc
      661 gggagtcgct gcgttgcctt cgccccgtgc cccgctccgc gccgcctcgc gccgcccgcc
      721 ccggctctga ctgaccgcgt tactcccaca ggtgagcggg cgggacggcc cttctcctcc
      781 gggctgtaat tagcgcttgg tttaatgacg gctcgtttct tttctgtggc tgcgtgaaag
      841 ccttaaaggg ctccgggagg gccctttgtg cgggggggag cggctcgggg ggtgcgtgcg
      901 tgtgtgtgtg cgtggggagc gccgcgtgcg gcccgcgctg cccggcggct gtgagcgctg
      961 cgggcgcggc gcggggcttt gtgcgctccg cgtgtgcgcg aggggagcgc ggccgggggc
     1021 ggtgccccgc ggtgcggggg ggctgcgagg ggaacaaagg ctgcgtgcgg ggtgtgtgcg
     1081 tgggggggtg agcagggggt gtgggcgcgg cggtcgggct gtaacccccc cctgcacccc
     1141 cctccccgag ttgctgagca cggcccggct tcgggtgcgg ggctccgtgc ggggcgtggc
     1201 gcggggctcg ccgtgccggg cggggggtgg cggcaggtgg gggtgccggg cggggcgggg
     1261 ccgcctcggg ccggggaggg ctcgggggag gggcgcggcg gccccggagc gccggcggct
     1321 gtcgaggcgc ggcgagccgc agccattgcc ttttatggta atcgtgcgag agggcgcagg
     1381 gacttccttt gtcccaaatc tggcggagcc gaaatctggg aggcgccgcc gcaccccctc
     1441 tagcgggcgc gggcgaagcg gtgcggcgcc ggcaggaagg aaatgggcgg ggagggcctt
     1501 cgtgcgtcgc cgcgccgccg tccccttctc catctccagc ctcggggctg ccgcaggggg
     1561 acggctgcct tcggggggga cggggcaggg cggggttcgg cttctggcgt gtgaccggcg
     1621 gctctagagc ctctgctaac catgttcatg ccttcttctt tttcctacag ctcctgggca
     1681 acgtgctggt tattgtgctg tctcatcatt ttggcaaaga attctgcagt cgacggtacc
     1741 gcgggcccgg gatccaccgg tcgccaccat gacacagttc gagggcttta ccaacctgta
     1801 tcaggtgagc aagacactgc ggtttgagct gatcccacag ggcaagaccc tgaagcacat
     1861 ccaggagcag ggcttcatcg aggaggacaa ggcccgcaat gatcactaca aggagctgaa
     1921 gcccatcatc gatcggatct acaagaccta tgccgaccag tgcctgcagc tggtgcagct
     1981 ggattgggag aacctgagcg ccgccatcga ctcctataga aaggagaaaa ccgaggagac
     2041 aaggaacgcc ctgatcgagg agcaggccac atatcgcaat gccatccacg actacttcat
     2101 cggccggaca gacaacctga ccgatgccat caataagaga cacgccgaga tctacaaggg
     2161 cctgttcaag gccgagctgt ttaatggcaa ggtgctgaag cagctgggca ccgtgaccac
     2221 aaccgagcac gagaacgccc tgctgcggag cttcgacaag tttacaacct acttctccgg
     2281 cttttataga aacaggaaga acgtgttcag cgccgaggat atcagcacag ccatcccaca
     2341 ccgcatcgtg caggacaact tccccaagtt taaggagaat tgtcacatct tcacacgcct
     2401 gatcaccgcc gtgcccagcc tgcgggagca ctttgagaac gtgaagaagg ccatcggcat
     2461 cttcgtgagc acctccatcg aggaggtgtt ttccttccct ttttataacc agctgctgac
     2521 acagacccag atcgacctgt ataaccagct gctgggagga atctctcggg aggcaggcac
     2581 cgagaagatc aagggcctga acgaggtgct gaatctggcc atccagaaga atgatgagac
     2641 agcccacatc atcgcctccc tgccacacag attcatcccc ctgtttaagc agatcctgtc
     2701 cgataggaac accctgtctt tcatcctgga ggagtttaag agcgacgagg aagtgatcca
     2761 gtccttctgc aagtacaaga cactgctgag aaacgagaac gtgctggaga cagccgaggc
     2821 cctgtttaac gagctgaaca gcatcgacct gacacacatc ttcatcagcc acaagaagct
     2881 ggagacaatc agcagcgccc tgtgcgacca ctgggataca ctgaggaatg ccctgtatga
     2941 gcggagaatc tccgagctga caggcaagat caccaagtct gccaaggaga aggtgcagcg
     3001 cagcctgaag cacgaggata tcaacctgca ggagatcatc tctgccgcag gcaaggagct
     3061 gagcgaggcc ttcaagcaga aaaccagcga gatcctgtcc cacgcacacg ccgccctgga
     3121 tcagccactg cctacaaccc tgaagaagca ggaggagaag gagatcctga agtctcagct
     3181 ggacagcctg ctgggcctgt accacctgct ggactggttt gccgtggatg agtccaacga
     3241 ggtggacccc gagttctctg cccggctgac cggcatcaag ctggagatgg agccttctct
     3301 gagcttctac aacaaggcca gaaattatgc caccaagaag ccctactccg tggagaagtt
     3361 caagctgaac tttcagatgc ctacactggc cagaggctgg gacgtgaata gagagaagaa
     3421 caatggcgcc atcctgtttg tgaagaacgg cctgtactat ctgggcatca tgccaaagca
     3481 gaagggcagg tataaggccc tgagcttcga gcccacagag aaaaccagcg agggctttga
     3541 taagatgtac tatgactact tccctgatgc cgccaagatg atcccaaagt gcagcaccca
     3601 gctgaaggcc gtgacagccc actttcagac ccacacaacc cccatcctgc tgtccaacaa
     3661 tttcatcgag cctctggaga tcacaaagga gatctacgac ctgaacaatc ctgagaagga
     3721 gccaaagaag tttcagacag cctacgccaa gaaaaccggc gaccagaagg gctacagaga
     3781 ggccctgtgc aagtggatcg acttcacaag ggattttctg tccaagtata ccaagacaac
     3841 ctctatcgat ctgtctagcc tgcggccatc ctctcagtat aaggacctgg gcgagtacta
     3901 tgccgagctg aatcccctgc tgtaccacat cagcttccag agaatcgccg agaaggagat
     3961 catggatgcc gtggagacag gcaagctgta cctgttccag atctataaca aggactttgc
     4021 caagggccac cacggcaagc ctaatctgca cacactgtat tggaccggcc tgttttctcc
     4081 agagaacctg gccaagacaa gcatcaagct gaatggccag gccgagctgt tctaccgccc
     4141 taagtccagg atgaagagga tggcacaccg gctgggagag aagatgctga acaagaagct
     4201 gaaggatcag aaaaccccaa tccccgacac cctgtaccag gagctgtacg actatgtgaa
     4261 tcacagactg tcccacgacc tgtctgatga ggccagggcc ctgctgccca acgtgatcac
     4321 caaggaggtg tctcacgaga tcatcaagga taggcgcttt accagcgaca agttcttttt
     4381 ccacgtgcct atcacactga actatcaggc cgccaattcc ccatctaagt tcaaccagag
     4441 ggtgaatgcc tacctgaagg agcaccccga gacacctatc atcggcatcg atcggggcga
     4501 gagaaacctg atctatatca cagtgatcga ctccaccggc aagatcctgg agcagcggag
     4561 cctgaacacc atccagcagt ttgattacca gaagaagctg gacaacaggg agaaggagag
     4621 ggtggcagca aggcaggcct ggtctgtggt gggcacaatc aaggatctga agcagggcta
     4681 tctgagccag gtcatccacg agatcgtgga cctgatgatc cactaccagg ccgtggtggt
     4741 gctggagaac ctgaatttcg gctttaagag caagaggacc ggcatcgccg agaaggccgt
     4801 gtaccagcag ttcgagaaga tgctgatcga taagctgaat tgcctggtgc tgaaggacta
     4861 tccagcagag aaagtgggag gcgtgctgaa cccataccag ctgacagacc agttcacctc
     4921 ctttgccaag atgggcaccc agtctggctt cctgttttac gtgcctgccc catatacatc
     4981 taagatcgat cccctgaccg gcttcgtgga ccccttcgtg tggaaaacca tcaagaatca
     5041 cgagagccgc aagcacttcc tggagggctt cgactttctg cactacgacg tgaaaaccgg
     5101 cgacttcatc ctgcacttta agatgaacag aaatctgtcc ttccagaggg gcctgcccgg
     5161 ctttatgcct gcatgggata tcgtgttcga gaagaacgag acacagtttg acgccaaggg
     5221 cacccctttc atcgccggca agagaatcgt gccagtgatc gagaatcaca gattcaccgg
     5281 cagataccgg gacctgtatc ctgccaacga gctgatcgcc ctgctggagg agaagggcat
     5341 cgtgttcagg gatggctcca acatcctgcc aaagctgctg gagaatgacg attctcacgc
     5401 catcgacacc atggtggccc tgatccgcag cgtgctgcag atgcggaact ccaatgccgc
     5461 cacaggcgag gactatatca acagccccgt gcgcgatctg aatggcgtgt gcttcgactc
     5521 ccggtttcag aacccagagt ggcccatgga cgccgatgcc aatggcgcct accacatcgc
     5581 cctgaagggc cagctgctgc tgaatcacct gaaggagagc aaggatctga agctgcagaa
     5641 cggcatctcc aatcaggact ggctggccta catccaggag ctgcgcaaca aaaggccggc
     5701 ggccacgaaa aaggccggcc aggcaaaaaa gaaaaaggga tcctacccat acgatgttcc
     5761 agattacgct tatccctacg acgtgcctga ttatgcatac ccatatgatg tccccgacta
     5821 tgcctaaagc ggccgcactc ctcaggtgca ggctgcctat cagaaggtgg tggctggtgt
     5881 ggccaatgcc ctggctcaca aataccactg agatcttttt ccctctgcca aaaattatgg
     5941 ggacatcatg aagccccttg agcatctgac ttctggctaa taaaggaaat ttattttcat
     6001 tgcaatagtg tgttggaatt ttttgtgtct ctcactcgga aggacatatg ggagggcaaa
     6061 tcatttaaaa catcagaatg agtatttggt ttagagtttg gcaacatatg ccatatgctg
     6121 gctgccatga acaaaggtgg ctataaagag gtcatcagta tatgaaacag ccccctgctg
     6181 tccattcctt attccataga aaagccttga cttgaggtta gatttttttt atattttgtt
     6241 ttgtgttatt tttttcttta acatccctaa aattttcctt acatgtttta ctagccagat
     6301 ttttcctcct ctcctgacta ctcccagtca tagctgtccc tcttctctta tgaagatccc
     6361 tcgacctgca gcccaagctt ggcgtaatca tggtcatagc tgtttcctgt gtgaaattgt
     6421 tatccgctca caattccaca caacatacga gccggaagca taaagtgtaa agcctggggt
     6481 gcctaatgag tgagctaact cacattaatt gcgttgcgct cactgcccgc tttccagtcg
     6541 ggaaacctgt cgtgccagcg gatccgcatc tcaattagtc agcaaccata gtcccgcccc
     6601 taactccgcc catcccgccc ctaactccgc ccagttccgc ccattctccg ccccatggct
     6661 gactaatttt ttttatttat gcagaggccg aggccgcctc ggcctctgag ctattccaga
     6721 agtagtgagg aggctttttt ggaggcctag gcttttgcaa aaagctaact tgtttattgc
     6781 agcttataat ggttacaaat aaagcaatag catcacaaat ttcacaaata aagcattttt
     6841 ttcactgcat tctagttgtg gtttgtccaa actcatcaat gtatcttatc atgtctggat
     6901 ccgctgcatt aatgaatcgg ccaacgcgcg gggagaggcg gtttgcgtat tgggcgctct
     6961 tccgcttcct cgctcactga ctcgctgcgc tcggtcgttc ggctgcggcg agcggtatca
     7021 gctcactcaa aggcggtaat acggttatcc acagaatcag gggataacgc aggaaagaac
     7081 atgtgagcaa aaggccagca aaaggccagg aaccgtaaaa aggccgcgtt gctggcgttt
     7141 ttccataggc tccgcccccc tgacgagcat cacaaaaatc gacgctcaag tcagaggtgg
     7201 cgaaacccga caggactata aagataccag gcgtttcccc ctggaagctc cctcgtgcgc
     7261 tctcctgttc cgaccctgcc gcttaccgga tacctgtccg cctttctccc ttcgggaagc
     7321 gtggcgcttt ctcaatgctc acgctgtagg tatctcagtt cggtgtaggt cgttcgctcc
     7381 aagctgggct gtgtgcacga accccccgtt cagcccgacc gctgcgcctt atccggtaac
     7441 tatcgtcttg agtccaaccc ggtaagacac gacttatcgc cactggcagc agccactggt
     7501 aacaggatta gcagagcgag gtatgtaggc ggtgctacag agttcttgaa gtggtggcct
     7561 aactacggct acactagaag gacagtattt ggtatctgcg ctctgctgaa gccagttacc
     7621 ttcggaaaaa gagttggtag ctcttgatcc ggcaaacaaa ccaccgctgg tagcggtggt
     7681 ttttttgttt gcaagcagca gattacgcgc agaaaaaaag gatctcaaga agatcctttg
     7741 atcttttcta cggggtctga cgctcagtgg aacgaaaact cacgttaagg gattttggtc
     7801 atgagattat caaaaaggat cttcacctag atccttttaa attaaaaatg aagttttaaa
     7861 tcaatctaaa gtatatatga gtaaacttgg tctgacagtt accaatgctt aatcagtgag
     7921 gcacctatct cagcgatctg tctatttcgt tcatccatag ttgcctgact ccccgtcgtg
     7981 tagataacta cgatacggga gggcttacca tctggcccca gtgctgcaat gataccgcga
     8041 gacccacgct caccggctcc agatttatca gcaataaacc agccagccgg aagggccgag
     8101 cgcagaagtg gtcctgcaac tttatccgcc tccatccagt ctattaattg ttgccgggaa
     8161 gctagagtaa gtagttcgcc agttaatagt ttgcgcaacg ttgttgccat tgctacaggc
     8221 atcgtggtgt cacgctcgtc gtttggtatg gcttcattca gctccggttc ccaacgatca
     8281 aggcgagtta catgatcccc catgttgtgc aaaaaagcgg ttagctcctt cggtcctccg
     8341 atcgttgtca gaagtaagtt ggccgcagtg ttatcactca tggttatggc agcactgcat
     8401 aattctctta ctgtcatgcc atccgtaaga tgcttttctg tgactggtga gtactcaacc
     8461 aagtcattct gagaatagtg tatgcggcga ccgagttgct cttgcccggc gtcaatacgg
     8521 gataataccg cgccacatag cagaacttta aaagtgctca tcattggaaa acgttcttcg
     8581 gggcgaaaac tctcaaggat cttaccgctg ttgagatcca gttcgatgta acccactcgt
     8641 gcacccaact gatcttcagc atcttttact ttcaccagcg tttctgggtg agcaaaaaca
     8701 ggaaggcaaa atgccgcaaa aaagggaata agggcgacac ggaaatgttg aatactcata
     8761 ctcttccttt ttcaatatta ttgaagcatt tatcagggtt attgtctcat gagcggatac
     8821 atatttgaat gtatttagaa aaataaacaa ataggggttc cgcgcacatt tccccgaaaa
     8881 gtgccacctg
//
