>Addgene plasmid #107941 | pCAG-enAsCas12a(E174R/S542R/K548R)-NLS(nuc)-3xHA (AAS848) | addgene full sequence | sequence record 418295 | Addgene NGS Result
GGTCGACATTGATTATTGACTAGTTATTAATAGTAATCAATTACGGGGTCATTAGTTCATAGCCCATATA
TGGAGTTCCGCGTTACATAACTTACGGTAAATGGCCCGCCTGGCTGACCGCCCAACGACCCCCGCCCATT
GACGTCAATAATGACGTATGTTCCCATAGTAACGCCAATAGGGACTTTCCATTGACGTCAATGGGTGGAG
TATTTACGGTAAACTGCCCACTTGGCAGTACATCAAGTGTATCATATGCCAAGTACGCCCCCTATTGACG
TCAATGACGGTAAATGGCCCGCCTGGCATTATGCCCAGTACATGACCTTATGGGACTTTCCTACTTGGCA
GTACATCTACGTATTAGTCATCGCTATTACCATGGTCGAGGTGAGCCCCACGTTCTGCTTCACTCTCCCC
ATCTCCCCCCCCTCCCCACCCCCAATTTTGTATTTATTTATTTTTTAATTATTTTGTGCAGCGATGGGGG
CGGGGGGGGGGGGGGSGCGCGCCRGGSGGGGGGGGGGGGGGGGGGGGGGGGGGSGGGGSGRGGSGGRGRG
GKGCGGCGGCAGCCAATCAGAGCGGCGCGCTCCGAAAGTTTCCTTTTATGGCGAGGCGGCGGCGGCGGCG
GCCCTATAAAAAGCGAAGCGCGCGGCGGGCGGGAGTCGCTGCGCGCTGCCTTCGCCCCGTGCCCCGCTCC
GCCGCCGCCTCGCGCCGCCCGCCCCGGCTCTGACTGACCGCGTTACTCCCACAGGTGAGCGGGCGGGACG
GCCCTTCTCCTCCGGGCTGTAATTAGCGCTTGGTTTAATGACGGCTTGTTTCTTTTCTGTGGCTGCGTGA
AAGCCTTGAGGGGCTCCGGGAGGGCCCTTTGTGCGGGGGGAGCGGCTCGGGGGGTGCGTGCGTGTGTGTG
TGCGTGGGGAGCGCCGCGTGCGGCTCCGCGCTGCCCGGCGGCTGTGAGCGCTGCGGGCGCGGCGCGGGGC
TTTGTGCGCTCCGCAGTGTGCGCGAGGGGAGCGCGGCCGGGGGCGGTGCCCCGCGGTGCGGGGGGGGCTG
CGAGGGGAACAAAGGCTGCGTGCGGGGTGTGTGCGTGGGGGGGTGAGCAGGGGGTGTGGGCGCGTCGGTC
GGGCTGCAACCCCCCCTGCACCCCCCTCCCCGAGTTGCTGAGCACGGCCCGGCTTCGGGTGCGGGGCTCC
GTACGGGGCGTGGCGCGGGGCTCGCCGTGCCGGGCGGGGGGTGGCGGCAGGTGGGGGTGCCGGGCGGGGC
GGGGCCGCCYCGGGCCGGGGRGGGCTCGGGGGRGGGGCGCGGCGGCCCCCGGAGCGCCGGCGGCTGTCGA
GGCGCGGCGAGCCGCAGCCATTGCCTTTTATGGTAATCGTGCGAGAGGGCGCAGGGACTTCCTTTGTCCC
AAATCTGTGCGGAGCCGAAATCTGGGAGGCGCCGCCGCACCCCCTCTAGCGGGCGCGGGGCGAAGCGGTG
CGGCGCCGGCAGGAAGGAAATGGGCGGGGAGGGCCTTCGTGCGTCGCCGCGCCGCCGTCCCCTTCTCCCT
CTCCAGCCTCGGGGCTGTCCGCGGGGGGACGGCTGCCTTCGGGGGGGACGGGGCAGGGCGGGGTTCGGCT
TCTGGCGTGTGACCGGCGGCTCTAGAGCCTCTGCTAACCATGTTCATGCCTTCTTCTTTTTCCTACAGCT
CCTGGGCAACGTGCTGGTTATTGTGCTGTCTCATCATTTTGGCAAAGAATTCTGCAGTCGACGGTACCGC
GGGCCCGGGATCCACCGGTCGCCACCATGACACAGTTCGAGGGCTTTACCAACCTGTATCAGGTGAGCAA
GACACTGCGGTTTGAGCTGATCCCACAGGGCAAGACCCTGAAGCACATCCAGGAGCAGGGCTTCATCGAG
GAGGACAAGGCCCGCAATGATCACTACAAGGAGCTGAAGCCCATCATCGATCGGATCTACAAGACCTATG
CCGACCAGTGCCTGCAGCTGGTGCAGCTGGATTGGGAGAACCTGAGCGCCGCCATCGACTCCTATAGAAA
GGAGAAAACCGAGGAGACAAGGAACGCCCTGATCGAGGAGCAGGCCACATATCGCAATGCCATCCACGAC
TACTTCATCGGCCGGACAGACAACCTGACCGATGCCATCAATAAGAGACACGCCGAGATCTACAAGGGCC
TGTTCAAGGCCGAGCTGTTTAATGGCAAGGTGCTGAAGCAGCTGGGCACCGTGACCACAACCGAGCACGA
GAACGCCCTGCTGCGGAGCTTCGACAAGTTTACAACCTACTTCTCCGGCTTTTATAGAAACAGGAAGAAC
GTGTTCAGCGCCGAGGATATCAGCACAGCCATCCCACACCGCATCGTGCAGGACAACTTCCCCAAGTTTA
AGGAGAATTGTCACATCTTCACACGCCTGATCACCGCCGTGCCCAGCCTGCGGGAGCACTTTGAGAACGT
GAAGAAGGCCATCGGCATCTTCGTGAGCACCTCCATCGAGGAGGTGTTTTCCTTCCCTTTTTATAACCAG
CTGCTGACACAGACCCAGATCGACCTGTATAACCAGCTGCTGGGAGGAATCTCTCGGGAGGCAGGCACCG
AGAAGATCAAGGGCCTGAACGAGGTGCTGAATCTGGCCATCCAGAAGAATGATGAGACAGCCCACATCAT
CGCCTCCCTGCCACACAGATTCATCCCCCTGTTTAAGCAGATCCTGTCCGATAGGAACACCCTGTCTTTC
ATCCTGGAGGAGTTTAAGAGCGACGAGGAAGTGATCCAGTCCTTCTGCAAGTACAAGACACTGCTGAGAA
ACGAGAACGTGCTGGAGACAGCCGAGGCCCTGTTTAACGAGCTGAACAGCATCGACCTGACACACATCTT
CATCAGCCACAAGAAGCTGGAGACAATCAGCAGCGCCCTGTGCGACCACTGGGATACACTGAGGAATGCC
CTGTATGAGCGGAGAATCTCCGAGCTGACAGGCAAGATCACCAAGTCTGCCAAGGAGAAGGTGCAGCGCA
GCCTGAAGCACGAGGATATCAACCTGCAGGAGATCATCTCTGCCGCAGGCAAGGAGCTGAGCGAGGCCTT
CAAGCAGAAAACCAGCGAGATCCTGTCCCACGCACACGCCGCCCTGGATCAGCCACTGCCTACAACCCTG
AAGAAGCAGGAGGAGAAGGAGATCCTGAAGTCTCAGCTGGACAGCCTGCTGGGCCTGTACCACCTGCTGG
ACTGGTTTGCCGTGGATGAGTCCAACGAGGTGGACCCCGAGTTCTCTGCCCGGCTGACCGGCATCAAGCT
GGAGATGGAGCCTTCTCTGAGCTTCTACAACAAGGCCAGAAATTATGCCACCAAGAAGCCCTACTCCGTG
GAGAAGTTCAAGCTGAACTTTCAGATGCCTACACTGGCCAGAGGCTGGGACGTGAATAGAGAGAAGAACA
ATGGCGCCATCCTGTTTGTGAAGAACGGCCTGTACTATCTGGGCATCATGCCAAAGCAGAAGGGCAGGTA
TAAGGCCCTGAGCTTCGAGCCCACAGAGAAAACCAGCGAGGGCTTTGATAAGATGTACTATGACTACTTC
CCTGATGCCGCCAAGATGATCCCAAAGTGCAGCACCCAGCTGAAGGCCGTGACAGCCCACTTTCAGACCC
ACACAACCCCCATCCTGCTGTCCAACAATTTCATCGAGCCTCTGGAGATCACAAAGGAGATCTACGACCT
GAACAATCCTGAGAAGGAGCCAAAGAAGTTTCAGACAGCCTACGCCAAGAAAACCGGCGACCAGAAGGGC
TACAGAGAGGCCCTGTGCAAGTGGATCGACTTCACAAGGGATTTTCTGTCCAAGTATACCAAGACAACCT
CTATCGATCTGTCTAGCCTGCGGCCATCCTCTCAGTATAAGGACCTGGGCGAGTACTATGCCGAGCTGAA
TCCCCTGCTGTACCACATCAGCTTCCAGAGAATCGCCGAGAAGGAGATCATGGATGCCGTGGAGACAGGC
AAGCTGTACCTGTTCCAGATCTATAACAAGGACTTTGCCAAGGGCCACCACGGCAAGCCTAATCTGCACA
CACTGTATTGGACCGGCCTGTTTTCTCCAGAGAACCTGGCCAAGACAAGCATCAAGCTGAATGGCCAGGC
CGAGCTGTTCTACCGCCCTAAGTCCAGGATGAAGAGGATGGCACACCGGCTGGGAGAGAAGATGCTGAAC
AAGAAGCTGAAGGATCAGAAAACCCCAATCCCCGACACCCTGTACCAGGAGCTGTACGACTATGTGAATC
ACAGACTGTCCCACGACCTGTCTGATGAGGCCAGGGCCCTGCTGCCCAACGTGATCACCAAGGAGGTGTC
TCACGAGATCATCAAGGATAGGCGCTTTACCAGCGACAAGTTCTTTTTCCACGTGCCTATCACACTGAAC
TATCAGGCCGCCAATTCCCCATCTAAGTTCAACCAGAGGGTGAATGCCTACCTGAAGGAGCACCCCGAGA
CACCTATCATCGGCATCGATCGGGGCGAGAGAAACCTGATCTATATCACAGTGATCGACTCCACCGGCAA
GATCCTGGAGCAGCGGAGCCTGAACACCATCCAGCAGTTTGATTACCAGAAGAAGCTGGACAACAGGGAG
AAGGAGAGGGTGGCAGCAAGGCAGGCCTGGTCTGTGGTGGGCACAATCAAGGATCTGAAGCAGGGCTATC
TGAGCCAGGTCATCCACGAGATCGTGGACCTGATGATCCACTACCAGGCCGTGGTGGTGCTGGAGAACCT
GAATTTCGGCTTTAAGAGCAAGAGGACCGGCATCGCCGAGAAGGCCGTGTACCAGCAGTTCGAGAAGATG
CTGATCGATAAGCTGAATTGCCTGGTGCTGAAGGACTATCCAGCAGAGAAAGTGGGAGGCGTGCTGAACC
CATACCAGCTGACAGACCAGTTCACCTCCTTTGCCAAGATGGGCACCCAGTCTGGCTTCCTGTTTTACGT
GCCTGCCCCATATACATCTAAGATCGATCCCCTGACCGGCTTCGTGGACCCCTTCGTGTGGAAAACCATC
AAGAATCACGAGAGCCGCAAGCACTTCCTGGAGGGCTTCGACTTTCTGCACTACGACGTGAAAACCGGCG
ACTTCATCCTGCACTTTAAGATGAACAGAAATCTGTCCTTCCAGAGGGGCCTGCCCGGCTTTATGCCTGC
ATGGGATATCGTGTTCGAGAAGAACGAGACACAGTTTGACGCCAAGGGCACCCCTTTCATCGCCGGCAAG
AGAATCGTGCCAGTGATCGAGAATCACAGATTCACCGGCAGATACCGGGACCTGTATCCTGCCAACGAGC
TGATCGCCCTGCTGGAGGAGAAGGGCATCGTGTTCAGGGATGGCTCCAACATCCTGCCAAAGCTGCTGGA
GAATGACGATTCTCACGCCATCGACACCATGGTGGCCCTGATCCGCAGCGTGCTGCAGATGCGGAACTCC
AATGCCGCCACAGGCGAGGACTATATCAACAGCCCCGTGCGCGATCTGAATGGCGTGTGCTTCGACTCCC
GGTTTCAGAACCCAGAGTGGCCCATGGACGCCGATGCCAATGGCGCCTACCACATCGCCCTGAAGGGCCA
GCTGCTGCTGAATCACCTGAAGGAGAGCAAGGATCTGAAGCTGCAGAACGGCATCTCCAATCAGGACTGG
CTGGCCTACATCCAGGAGCTGCGCAACAAAAGGCCGGCGGCCACGAAAAAGGCCGGCCAGGCAAAAAAGA
AAAAGGGATCCTACCCATACGATGTTCCAGATTACGCTTATCCCTACGACGTGCCTGATTATGCATACCC
ATATGATGTCCCCGACTATGCCTAAAGCGGCCGCACTCCTCAGGTGCAGGCTGCCTATCAGAAGGTGGTG
GCTGGTGTGGCCAATGCCCTGGCTCACAAATACCACTGAGATCTTTTTCCCTCTGCCAAAAATTATGGGG
ACATCATGAAGCCCCTTGAGCATCTGACTTCTGGCTAATAAAGGAAATTTATTTTCATTGCAATAGTGTG
TTGGAATTTTTTGTGTCTCTCACTCGGAAGGACATATGGGAGGGCAAATCATTTAAAACATCAGAATGAG
TATTTGGTTTAGAGTTTGGCAACATATGCCCATATGCTGGCTGCCATGAACAAAGGTTGGCTATAAAGAG
GTCATCAGTATATGAAACAGCCCCCTGCTGTCCATTCCTTATTCCATAGAAAAGCCTTGACTTGAGGTTA
GATTTTTTTTATATTTTGTTTTGTGTTATTTTTTTCTTTAACATCCCTAAAATTTTCCTTACATGTTTTA
CTAGCCAGATTTTTCCTCCTCTCCTGACTACTCCCAGTCATAGCTGTCCCTCTTCTCTTATGGAGATCCC
TCGACCTGCAGCCCAAGCTTGGCGTAATCATGGTCATAGCTGTTTCCTGTGTGAAATTGTTATCCGCTCA
CAATTCCACACAACATACGAGCCGGAAGCATAAAGTGTAAAGCCTGGGGTGCCTAATGAGTGAGCTAACT
CACATTAATTGCGTTGCGCTCACTGCCCGCTTTCCAGTCGGGAAACCTGTCGTGCCAGCGGATCCGCATC
TCAATTAGTCAGCAACCATAGTCCCGCCCCTAACTCCGCCCATCCCGCCCCTAACTCCGCCCAGTTCCGC
CCATTCTCCGCCCCATGGCTGACTAATTTTTTTTATTTATGCAGAGGCCGAGGCCGCCTCGGCCTCTGAG
CTATTCCAGAAGTAGTGAGGAGGCTTTTTTGGAGGCCTAGGCTTTTGCAAAAAGCTAACTTGTTTATTGC
AGCTTATAATGGTTACAAATAAAGCAATAGCATCACAAATTTCACAAATAAAGCATTTTTTTCACTGCAT
TCTAGTTGTGGTTTGTCCAAACTCATCAATGTATCTTATCATGTCTGGATCCGCTGCATTAATGAATCGG
CCAACGCGCGGGGAGAGGCGGTTTGCGTATTGGGCGCTCTTCCGCTTCCTCGCTCACTGACTCGCTGCGC
TCGGTCGTTCGGCTGCGGCGAGCGGTATCAGCTCACTCAAAGGCGGTAATACGGTTATCCACAGAATCAG
GGGATAACGCAGGAAAGAACATGTGAGCAAAAGGCCAGCAAAAGGCCAGGAACCGTAAAAAGGCCGCGTT
GCTGGCGTTTTTCCATAGGCTCCGCCCCCCTGACGAGCATCACAAAAATCGACGCTCAAGTCAGAGGTGG
CGAAACCCGACAGGACTATAAAGATACCAGGCGTTTCCCCCTGGAAGCTCCCTCGTGCGCTCTCCTGTTC
CGACCCTGCCGCTTACCGGATACCTGTCCGCCTTTCTCCCTTCGGGAAGCGTGGCGCTTTCTCATAGCTC
ACGCTGTAGGTATCTCAGTTCGGTGTAGGTCGTTCGCTCCAAGCTGGGCTGTGTGCACGAACCCCCCGTT
CAGCCCGACCGCTGCGCCTTATCCGGTAACTATCGTCTTGAGTCCAACCCGGTAAGACACGACTTATCGC
CACTGGCAGCAGCCACTGGTAACAGGATTAGCAGAGCGAGGTATGTAGGCGGTGCTACAGAGTTCTTGAA
GTGGTGGCCTAACTACGGCTACACTAGAAGAACAGTATTTGGTATCTGCGCTCTGCTGAAGCCAGTTACC
TTCGGAAAAAGAGTTGGTAGCTCTTGATCCGGCAAACAAACCACCGCTGGTAGCGGTGGTTTTTTTGTTT
GCAAGCAGCAGATTACGCGCAGAAAAAAAGGATCTCAAGAAGATCCTTTGATCTTTTCTACGGGGTCTGA
CGCTCAGTGGAACGAAAACTCACGTTAAGGGATTTTGGTCATGAGATTATCAAAAAGGATCTTCACCTAG
ATCCTTTTAAATTAAAAATGAAGTTTTAAATCAATCTAAAGTATATATGAGTAAACTTGGTCTGACAGTT
ACCAATGCTTAATCAGTGAGGCACCTATCTCAGCGATCTGTCTATTTCGTTCATCCATAGTTGCCTGACT
CCCCGTCGTGTAGATAACTACGATACGGGAGGGCTTACCATCTGGCCCCAGTGCTGCAATGATACCGCGA
GACCCACGCTCACCGGCTCCAGATTTATCAGCAATAAACCAGCCAGCCGGAAGGGCCGAGCGCAGAAGTG
GTCCTGCAACTTTATCCGCCTCCATCCAGTCTATTAATTGTTGCCGGGAAGCTAGAGTAAGTAGTTCGCC
AGTTAATAGTTTGCGCAACGTTGTTGCCATTGCTACAGGCATCGTGGTGTCACGCTCGTCGTTTGGTATG
GCTTCATTCAGCTCCGGTTCCCAACGATCAAGGCGAGTTACATGATCCCCCATGTTGTGCAAAAAAGCGG
TTAGCTCCTTCGGTCCTCCGATCGTTGTCAGAAGTAAGTTGGCCGCAGTGTTATCACTCATGGTTATGGC
AGCACTGCATAATTCTCTTACTGTCATGCCATCCGTAAGATGCTTTTCTGTGACTGGTGAGTACTCAACC
AAGTCATTCTGAGAATAGTGTATGCGGCGACCGAGTTGCTCTTGCCCGGCGTCAATACGGGATAATACCG
CGCCACATAGCAGAACTTTAAAAGTGCTCATCATTGGAAAACGTTCTTCGGGGCGAAAACTCTCAAGGAT
CTTACCGCTGTTGAGATCCAGTTCGATGTAACCCACTCGTGCACCCAACTGATCTTCAGCATCTTTTACT
TTCACCAGCGTTTCTGGGTGAGCAAAAACAGGAAGGCAAAATGCCGCAAAAAAGGGAATAAGGGCGACAC
GGAAATGTTGAATACTCATACTCTTCCTTTTTCAATATTATTGAAGCATTTATCAGGGTTATTGTCTCAT
GAGCGGATACATATTTGAATGTATTTAGAAAAATAAACAAATAGGGGTTCCGCGCACATTTCCCCGAAAA
GTGCCACCTG
Features (pLannotate 1.2.2; 19 found; start..end, strand, type, name):
      5..384     +  enhancer       CMV enhancer: human cytomegalovirus immediate early enhancer
    662..1678    +  intron         chimeric intron: chimera between introns from chicken β-actin and rabbit β-globin
   1727..1763    +  misc_feature   MCS (fragment): multiple cloning site
   1777..5697    +  CDS            AsCpf1: CRISPR-associated protein from Acidaminococcus sp. BV3L6 (Zetsche et al., 2015)
   5698..5745    +  CDS            nucleoplasmin NLS: bipartite nuclear localization signal from nucleoplasmin
   5752..5832    +  CDS            3xHA: three tandem HA epitope tags
   5845..5916    +  CDS            HBB (fragment): HBB_PONPY - Experimental evidence at transcript level: Swiss-Prot protein existence level 2. Involved in oxygen transport from the lung to the various peripheral tissues. From Pongo pygmaeus (Bornean orangutan).
   5987..6042    +  polyA_signal   β-globin poly(A) signal: rabbit β-globin polyadenylation signal (Gil and Proudfoot, 1987)
   6427..6443    -  protein_bind   lac operator: The lac repressor binds to the lac operator to inhibit transcription in E. coli. This inhibition can be relieved by adding lactose or isopropyl-β-D-thiogalactopyranoside (IPTG). lac repressor encoded by lacI
   6451..6481    -  promoter       lac promoter: promoter for the E. coli lac operon
   6496..6517    -  protein_bind   CAP binding site: CAP binding activates transcription in the presence of cAMP. E. coli catabolite activator protein
   6530..6569    -  CDS            lacI (fragment): lac repressor; lacI; The lac repressor binds to the lac operator to inhibit transcription in E. coli. This inhibition can be relieved by adding lactose or isopropyl-β-D-thiogalactopyranoside (IPTG).
   6576..6598    +  promoter       SV40 promoter (fragment): SV40 enhancer and early promoter
   6622..6757    +  rep_origin     SV40 ori: SV40 origin of replication
   6777..6911    +  polyA_signal   SV40 poly(A) signal: SV40 polyadenylation signal
   6913..6967    -  CDS            lacI (fragment): lac repressor; lacI; The lac repressor binds to the lac operator to inhibit transcription in E. coli. This inhibition can be relieved by adding lactose or isopropyl-β-D-thiogalactopyranoside (IPTG).
   7150..7738    -  rep_origin     ori: high-copy-number ColE1/pMB1/pBR322/pUC origin of replication
   7909..8769    -  CDS            AmpR: β-lactamase; bla; confers resistance to ampicillin, carbenicillin, and related antibiotics
   8770..8874    -  promoter       AmpR promoter: bla
