[The description below was written by a language model from this plasmid's Addgene catalogue record, the feature table of its GenBank file and pLannotate feature annotations shown in this document.]
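Description:
pCAG-enAsCas12a(E174R/S542R/K548R)-NLS(nuc)-3xHA (AAS848) is a mammalian expression plasmid of roughly 8.9 kb built on the pCAG-CFP backbone. It is propagated in E. coli from a high-copy ColE1/pUC-type origin and selected with ampicillin through the bla (AmpR) gene and its promoter. The backbone also carries remnants of a lac promoter/operator/CAP region and an SV40 early promoter and origin segment followed by an SV40 poly(A) signal. The SV40 origin can support episomal replication in cells expressing large T antigen. No mammalian selection marker is annotated.

The payload is a human codon-optimized open reading frame for enAsCas12a, an enhanced variant of the Cas12a (Cpf1) nuclease from Acidaminococcus sp. BV3L6 carrying the substitutions E174R, S542R and K548R. Transcription is driven by the composite CAG promoter, made up of the CMV immediate-early enhancer, the chicken β-actin promoter and a chimeric β-actin/β-globin intron, which gives strong constitutive expression in many mammalian cell types. It terminates at a rabbit β-globin polyadenylation signal. The nuclease is fused at its C terminus to a bipartite nucleoplasmin nuclear localization signal, which directs it to the nucleus, and to three tandem HA epitopes for antibody detection.

The plasmid encodes only the nuclease; no crRNA expression cassette is annotated, so the guide must be supplied separately. According to the associated publication title, these engineered Cas12a variants offer increased activity and broader targeting range, and the construct is suited to transient expression of enAsCas12a for genome editing in human and other mammalian cells. The depositor's GenBank record and the repository's sequencing result differ by about ten bases in length but show the same feature layout.
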