Addgene plasmid #107941: pCAG-enAsCas12a(E174R/S542R/K548R)-NLS(nuc)-3xHA (AAS848)
Purpose: Mammalian expression plasmid for human codon optimized enAsCas12a (enhanced AsCas12a) encoding E174R/S542R/K548R substitutions
Depositing lab: Keith Joung & Benjamin Kleinstiver. Depositing organization: Massachusetts General Hospital. Publication: Engineered CRISPR-Cas12a variants with increased activities and improved targeting ranges for gene, epigenetic and base editing. Kleinstiver BP, Sousa AA, Walton RT, Tak YE, Hsu JY, Clement K, Welch MM, Horng JE, Malagon-Lopez J, Scarfo I, Maus MV, Pinello L, Aryee MJ, Joung JK. Nat Biotechnol. 2019 Feb 11. pii: 10.1038/s41587-018-0011-0. doi: 10.1038/s41587-018-0011-0. PubMed 30742127.
Backbone
  Vector backbone: pCAG-CFP
  Backbone manufacturer: Connie Cepko lab (Addgene plasmid #11179)
  Vector type: Mammalian Expression
Growth in bacteria
  Bacterial resistance: Ampicillin, 100 μg/mL
  Growth temperature: 37°C
  Growth strain: DH5alpha
  Copy number: High Copy
Gene/Insert
  Gene/Insert name: human codon optimized enAsCas12a (E174R/S542R/K548R) (alt name: AAS848)
  Species: Acidaminococcus sp. BV3L6
  Mutation: E174R, S542R and K548R
  Promoter: CAG
  Tag / fusion protein: NLS (nucleoplasmin) (C terminal on insert); 3x HA (C terminal on insert)
  Cloning method: Gibson Cloning
  Sequencing primers: 5′ pCAG-F (5'-GCAACGTGCTGGTTATTGTG-3'); 3′ Bglob-pA-R (5'-ttttggcagagggaaaaaga-3')
Terms and licenses: Academic/Nonprofit Terms; Industry Terms: Not Available to Industry
How to cite: pCAG-enAsCas12a(E174R/S542R/K548R)-NLS(nuc)-3xHA (AAS848) was a gift from Keith Joung & Benjamin Kleinstiver (Addgene plasmid # 107941 ; http://n2t.net/addgene:107941 ; RRID:Addgene_107941)
